>Addgene plasmid #71370 | pGEX2TK-Osh2-PH | addgene partial sequence | sequence record 138653 | pGEX5 5'-GGGCTGGCAAGCCACGTTTGGTG-3'
GATCTCGTCGTGCATCTGTTGGATCCCAAGCTATTGTTCACGAAGATGTCGCATCAAGTAAGCCTCCTAC
GTATAAGGGGTTTTTAAAGAAATGGACAAATTTTGCCCATGGCTACAAATTACGTTGGTTCATTTTAAGT
GGCGACGGAAATCTGTCATATTACAAAGACCAATCGCATGTTGATAGGCCTCGTGGTACTTTAAAAGTTT
CGACGTGCCGCTTACACATCGATTCTTCAGAAAAACTGAATTTCGAGTTGCTAGGTGGCATCACAGGCAC
AACAAGGTGGCGCTTAAAGGGCAATCATCCCATTGAAACGACTAGGTGGGTCAATGCTATACAAAGCGCT
ATTAGATTCGCCAAAGACAAGGAGATATTAAACAAAAAAAAGTGAATTCATCGTGACTGACTGACGATCT
GCCTCGCGCGTTTCGGTGATGACGGTGAAAACCTCTGACACATGCAGCTCCCGGAGACGGTCACAGCTTG
TCTGTAAGCGGATGCCGGGAGCAGACAAGCCCGTCAGGGCGCGTCAGCGGGTGTTGGCGGGTGTCGGGGC
GCAGCCATGACCCAGTCACGTAGCGATAGCGGAGTGTATAATTCTTGAAGACGAAAGGGCCTCGTGATAC
GCCTATTTTTATAGGTTAATGTCATGATAATAATGGTTTCTTAGACGTCAGGTGGCACTTTTCGG
