>Addgene plasmid #71370 | pGEX2TK-Osh2-PH | addgene partial sequence | sequence record 138794 | pGEX3 5'-CCGGGAGCTGCATGTGTCAGAGG-3'
GATCGTCAGTCAGTCACGATGAATTCACTTTTTTTTGTTTAATATCTCCTTGTCTTTGGCGAATCTAATA
GCGCTTTGTATAGCATTGACCCACCTAGTCGTTTCAATGGGATGATTGCCCTTTAAGCGCCACCTTGTTG
TGCCTGTGATGCCACCTAGCAACTCGAAATTCAGTTTTTCTGAAGAATCGATGTGTAAGCGGCACGTCGA
AACTTTTAAAGTACCACGAGGCCTATCAACATGCGATTGGTCTTTGTAATATGACAGATTTCCGTCGCCA
CTTAAAATGAACCAACGTAATTTGTAGCCATGGGCAAAATTTGTCCATTTCTTTAAAAACCCCTTATACG
TAGGAGGCTTACTTGATGCGACATCTTCGTGAACAATAGCTTGGGATCCAACAGATGCACGACGAGATCC
ACGCGGAACCAGATCCGATTTTGGAGGATGGTCGCCACCACCAAACGTGGCTTGCCAGCCCTGCAAAGGC
CATGCTATATACTTGCTGGATTTCAAGTACTTATCAATTTGTGGGATAGCTTCAATACGTTTTTTAAAAC
AAACTAATTTTGGGAACGCATCCAGGCACATTGGGTCCATGTATAAAACAACATCAAGAGCGTCATACAA
CATGAAGTCAGGATGGGTTACATGATCACCATTTAAATATGTTTTATGACATAAACGATCTTCGAACATT
TTCAGCATTTCAGGTAGCTTGCTAAGAAAATCAACTTTGAGAGTTTCAAAGTCTTTACTATATGCAATTC
TCGA
