[The description below was written by a language model from this plasmid's Addgene catalogue record.]
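Description:
pGEX2TK-Osh2-PH is a bacterial expression plasmid built on the commercial pGEX-2TK backbone, designed to produce the pleckstrin homology (PH) domain of the Saccharomyces cerevisiae protein Osh2 as a glutathione S-transferase fusion in E. coli. The plasmid is selected with ampicillin and is recorded as low copy. No feature table accompanies the record, so the origin of replication and other backbone elements are not itemised, and the cloning method used to insert the fragment is listed as unknown.

The insert is not the full-length gene but a fragment encoding residues 277–398 of Osh2, corresponding to its PH domain. Expression is driven by the tac promoter, a hybrid trp/lac promoter that gives strong expression inducible with IPTG in standard pGEX systems. GST is supplied by the backbone and sits at the N terminus of the PH domain, allowing the fusion protein to be captured and purified on glutathione affinity resin. The pGEX-2TK series is generally known for carrying a thrombin cleavage site and a protein kinase A recognition site between GST and the insert, which permit tag removal and in vitro radiolabelling of the fusion, although these elements are not explicitly listed in this record.

The stated purpose is bacterial production of the PH domain for phosphoinositide binding assays. It belongs to a genome-wide survey of yeast PH domains examining their membrane targeting, in which recombinant domains were used to assess lipid-binding affinity and specificity.
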