Addgene plasmid #71370: pGEX2TK-Osh2-PH
Purpose: bacterial expression of PH domain for phosphoinositide binding assay
Depositing lab: Mark Lemmon. Depositing organization: University of Pennsylvania. Publication: Genome-wide analysis of membrane targeting by S. cerevisiae pleckstrin homology domains. Yu JW, Mendrola JM, Audhya A, Singh S, Keleti D, DeWald DB, Murray D, Emr SD, Lemmon MA. Mol Cell. 2004 Mar 12;13(5):677-88. 10.1016/S1097-2765(04)00083-8 PubMed 15023338.
Backbone
  Vector backbone: pGEX-2TK
  Backbone manufacturer: Amersham-Pharmacia
  Vector type: Bacterial Expression
Growth in bacteria
  Bacterial resistance: Ampicillin, 100 μg/mL
  Growth temperature: 37°C
  Growth strain: DH5alpha
  Copy number: Low Copy
Gene/Insert
  Gene/Insert name: Osh2-PH
  Species: S. cerevisiae (budding yeast)
  Mutation: Pleckstrin homology (PH) domain; aa 277-398
  Promoter: tac
  Tag / fusion protein: GST (N terminal on backbone)
  Cloning method: Unknown
  Sequencing primers: 5′ pGEX5'; 3′ pGEX3'
Terms and licenses: Academic/Nonprofit Terms; Industry Terms: Not Available to Industry
How to cite: pGEX2TK-Osh2-PH was a gift from Mark Lemmon (Addgene plasmid # 71370 ; http://n2t.net/addgene:71370 ; RRID:Addgene_71370)
